>Addgene plasmid #90599 | CDCA3 B12.6 gRNA | addgene full sequence | sequence record 183357 | Addgene NGS Result
GAAGCGGAAGAGCGCCCAATACGCAAACCGCCTCTCCCCGCGCGTTGGCCGATTCATTAATGCAGCTGGC
ACGACAGGTTTCCCGACTGGAAAGCGGGCAGTGAGCGCAACGCAATTAATGTGAGTTAGCTCACTCATTA
GGCACCCCAGGCTTTACACTTTATGCTTCCGGCTCGTATGTTGTGTGGAATTGTGAGCGGATAACAATTT
CACACAGGAAACAGCTATGACCATGATTACGCCAAGCGCGCAATTAACCCTCACTAAAGGGAACAAAAGC
TGGAGCTGCAAGCTTAATGTAGTCTTATGCAATACTCTTGTAGTCTTGCAACATGGTAACGATGAGTTAG
CAACATGCCTTACAAGGAGAGAAAAAGCACCGTGCATGCCGATTGGTGGAAGTAAGGTGGTACGATCGTG
CCTTATTAGGAAGGCAACAGACGGGTCTGACATGGATTGGACGAACCACTGAATTGCCGCATTGCAGAGA
TATTGTATTTAAGTGCCTAGCTCGATACATAAACGGGTCTCTCTGGTTAGACCAGATCTGAGCCTGGGAG
CTCTCTGGCTAACTAGGGAACCCACTGCTTAAGCCTCAATAAAGCTTGCCTTGAGTGCTTCAAGTAGTGT
GTGCCCGTCTGTTGTGTGACTCTGGTAACTAGAGATCCCTCAGACCCTTTTAGTCAGTGTGGAAAATCTC
TAGCAGTGGCGCCCGAACAGGGACTTGAAAGCGAAAGGGAAACCAGAGGAGCTCTCTCGACGCAGGACTC
GGCTTGCTGAAGCGCGCACGGCAAGAGGCGAGGGGCGGCGACTGGTGAGTACGCCAAAAATTTTGACTAG
CGGAGGCTAGAAGGAGAGAGATGGGTGCGAGAGCGTCAGTATTAAGCGGGGGAGAATTAGATCGCGATGG
GAAAAAATTCGGTTAAGGCCAGGGGGAAAGAAAAAATATAAATTAAAACATATAGTATGGGCAAGCAGGG
AGCTAGAACGATTCGCAGTTAATCCTGGCCTGTTAGAAACATCAGAAGGCTGTAGACAAATACTGGGACA
GCTACAACCATCCCTTCAGACAGGATCAGAAGAACTTAGATCATTATATAATACAGTAGCAACCCTCTAT
TGTGTGCATCAAAGGATAGAGATAAAAGACACCAAGGAAGCTTTAGACAAGATAGAGGAAGAGCAAAACA
AAAGTAAGACCACCGCACAGCAAGCGGCCGCTGATCTTCAGACCTGGAGGAGGAGATATGAGGGACAATT
GGAGAAGTGAATTATATAAATATAAAGTAGTAAAAATTGAACCATTAGGAGTAGCACCCACCAAGGCAAA
GAGAAGAGTGGTGCAGAGAGAAAAAAGAGCAGTGGGAATAGGAGCTTTGTTCCTTGGGTTCTTGGGAGCA
GCAGGAAGCACTATGGGCGCAGCGTCAATGACGCTGACGGTACAGGCCAGACAATTATTGTCTGGTATAG
TGCAGCAGCAGAACAATTTGCTGAGGGCTATTGAGGCGCAACAGCATCTGTTGCAACTCACAGTCTGGGG
CATCAAGCAGCTCCAGGCAAGAATCCTGGCTGTGGAAAGATACCTAAAGGATCAACAGCTCCTGGGGATT
TGGGGTTGCTCTGGAAAACTCATTTGCACCACTGCTGTGCCTTGGAATGCTAGTTGGAGTAATAAATCTC
TGGAACAGATTTGGAATCACACGACCTGGATGGAGTGGGACAGAGAAATTAACAATTACACAAGCTTAAT
ACACTCCTTAATTGAAGAATCGCAAAACCAGCAAGAAAAGAATGAACAAGAATTATTGGAATTAGATAAA
TGGGCAAGTTTGTGGAATTGGTTTAACATAACAAATTGGCTGTGGTATATAAAATTATTCATAATGATAG
TAGGAGGCTTGGTAGGTTTAAGAATAGTTTTTGCTGTACTTTCTATAGTGAATAGAGTTAGGCAGGGATA
TTCACCATTATCGTTTCAGACCCACCTCCCAACCCCGAGGGGACCCAGAGAGGGCCTATTTCCCATGATT
CCTTCATATTTGCATATACGATACAAGGCTGTTAGAGAGATAATTAGAATTAATTTGACTGTAAACACAA
AGATATTAGTACAAAATACGTGACGTAGAAAGTAATAATTTCTTGGGTAGTTTGCAGTTTTAAAATTATG
TTTTAAAATGGACTATCATATGCTTACCGTAACTTGAAAGTATTTCGATTTCTTGGCTTTATATATCTTG
TGGAAAGGACGAAACACCGGAGGGTCTTAAACATGCCCGTTTAAGAGCTATGCTGGAAACAGCATAGCAA
GTTTAAATAAGGCTAGTCCGTTATCAACTTGAAAAAGTGGCACCGAGTCGGTGCTTTTTTTGAATTCTAG
ATCTTGAGACAAATGGCAGTATTCATCCACAATTTTAAAAGAAAAGGGGGGATTGGGGGGTACAGTGCAG
GGGAAAGAATAGTAGACATAATAGCAACAGACATACAAACTAAAGAATTACAAAAACAAATTACAAAAAT
TCAAAATTTTCGGGTTTATTACAGGGACAGCAGAGATCCACTTTGGCGCCGGCTCGAGTGGCTCCGGTGC
CCGTCAGTGGGCAGAGCGCACATCGCCCACAGTCCCCGAGAAGTTGGGGGGAGGGGTCGGCAATTGAACC
GGTGCCTAGAGAAGGTGGCGCGGGGTAAACTGGGAAAGTGATGTCGTGTACTGGCTCCGCCTTTTTCCCG
AGGGTGGGGGAGAACCGTATATAAGTGCAGTAGTCGCCGTGAACGTTCTTTTTCGCAACGGGTTTGCCGC
CAGAACACAGGTGTCGTGACGCGGGATCCGCCACCATGACCGAGTACAAGCCCACGGTGCGCCTCGCCAC
CCGCGACGACGTCCCCAGGGCCGTACGCACCCTCGCCGCCGCGTTCGCCGACTACCCCGCCACGCGCCAC
ACCGTCGATCCGGACCGCCACATCGAGCGGGTCACCGAGCTGCAAGAACTCTTCCTCACGCGCGTCGGGC
TCGACATCGGCAAGGTGTGGGTCGCGGACGACGGCGCCGCGGTGGCGGTCTGGACCACGCCGGAGAGCGT
CGAAGCGGGGGCGGTGTTCGCCGAGATCGGCCCGCGCATGGCCGAGTTGAGCGGTTCCCGGCTGGCCGCG
CAGCAACAGATGGAAGGCCTCCTGGCGCCGCACCGGCCCAAGGAGCCCGCGTGGTTCCTGGCCACCGTCG
GAGTCTCGCCCGACCACCAGGGCAAGGGTCTGGGCAGCGCCGTCGTGCTCCCCGGAGTGGAGGCGGCCGA
GCGCGCCGGGGTGCCCGCCTTCCTGGAGACCTCCGCGCCCCGCAACCTCCCCTTCTACGAGCGGCTCGGC
TTCACCGTCACCGCCGACGTCGAGGTGCCCGAAGGACCGCGCACCTGGTGCATGACCCGCAAGCCCGGTG
CCTGAACGCGTTAAGTCGACAATCAACCTCTGGATTACAAAATTTGTGAAAGATTGACTGGTATTCTTAA
CTATGTTGCTCCTTTTACGCTATGTGGATACGCTGCTTTAATGCCTTTGTATCATGCTATTGCTTCCCGT
ATGGCTTTCATTTTCTCCTCCTTGTATAAATCCTGGTTGCTGTCTCTTTATGAGGAGTTGTGGCCCGTTG
TCAGGCAACGTGGCGTGGTGTGCACTGTGTTTGCTGACGCAACCCCCACTGGTTGGGGCATTGCCACCAC
CTGTCAGCTCCTTTCCGGGACTTTCGCTTTCCCCCTCCCTATTGCCACGGCGGAACTCATCGCCGCCTGC
CTTGCCCGCTGCTGGACAGGGGCTCGGCTGTTGGGCACTGACAATTCCGTGGTGTTGTCGGGGAAATCAT
CGTCCTTTCCTTGGCTGCTCGCCTGTGTTGCCACCTGGATTCTGCGCGGGACGTCCTTCTGCTACGTCCC
TTCGGCCCTCAATCCAGCGGACCTTCCTTCCCGCGGCCTGCTGCCGGCTCTGCGGCCTCTTCCGCGTCTT
CGCCTTCGCCCTCAGACGAGTCGGATCTCCCTTTGGGCCGCCTCCCCGCGTCGACTTTAAGACCAATGAC
TTACAAGGCAGCTGTAGATCTTAGCCACTTTTTAAAAGAAAAGGGGGGACTGGAAGGGCTAATTCACTCC
CAACGAAGACAAGATCTGCTTTTTGCTTGTACTGGGTCTCTCTGGTTAGACCAGATCTGAGCCTGGGAGC
TCTCTGGCTAACTAGGGAACCCACTGCTTAAGCCTCAATAAAGCTTGCCTTGAGTGCTTCAAGTAGTGTG
TGCCCGTCTGTTGTGTGACTCTGGTAACTAGAGATCCCTCAGACCCTTTTAGTCAGTGTGGAAAATCTCT
AGCAGTACGTATAGTAGTTCATGTCATCTTATTATTCAGTATTTATAACTTGCAAAGAAATGAATATCAG
AGAGTGAGAGGAACTTGTTTATTGCAGCTTATAATGGTTACAAATAAAGCAATAGCATCACAAATTTCAC
AAATAAAGCATTTTTTTCACTGCATTCTAGTTGTGGTTTGTCCAAACTCATCAATGTATCTTATCATGTC
TGGCTCTAGCTATCCCGCCCCTAACTCCGCCCATCCCGCCCCTAACTCCGCCCAGTTCCGCCCATTCTCC
GCCCCATGGCTGACTAATTTTTTTTATTTATGCAGAGGCCGAGGCCGCCTCGGCCTCTGAGCTATTCCAG
AAGTAGTGAGGAGGCTTTTTTGGAGGCCTAGGGACGTACCCAATTCGCCCTATAGTGAGTCGTATTACGC
GCGCTCACTGGCCGTCGTTTTACAACGTCGTGACTGGGAAAACCCTGGCGTTACCCAACTTAATCGCCTT
GCAGCACATCCCCCTTTCGCCAGCTGGCGTAATAGCGAAGAGGCCCGCACCGATCGCCCTTCCCAACAGT
TGCGCAGCCTGAATGGCGAATGGG
[124 nt withheld, positions 4925-5048]
C
[91 nt withheld, positions 5050-5140]
A
[49 nt withheld, positions 5142-5190]
CCTTTGACGTTGGAGTCCACGTTCTTT
[37 nt withheld, positions 5218-5254]
ACCCTATCTCGGTCTATTCTTTTGATTTATAAGGGATTTTGCCGATTTCGGCCTATTGGTTAAAAAATGA
GCTGATTTAACAAAAATTTAACGCGAATTTTAACAAAATATTAACGCTTACAATTTAGGTGGCACTTTTC
GGGGAAATGTGCGCGGAACCCCTATTTGTTTATTTTTCTAAATACATTCAAATATGTATCCGCTCATGAG
ACAATAACCCTGATAAATGCTTCAATAATATTGAAAAAGGAAGAGTATGAGTATTCAACATTTCCGTGTC
GCCCTTATTCCCTTTTTTGCGGCATTTTGCCTTCCTGTTTTTGCTCACCCAGAAACGCTGGTGAAAGTAA
AAGATGCTGAAGATCAGTTGGGTGCACGAGTGGGTTACATCGAACTGGATCTCAACAGCGGTAAGATCCT
TGAGAGTTTTCGCCCCGAAGAACGTTTTCCAATGATGAGCACTTTTAAAGTTCTGCTATGTGGCGCGGTA
TTATCCCGTATTGACGCCGGGCAAGAGCAACTCGGTCGCCGCATACACTATTCTCAGAATGACTTGGTTG
AGTACTCACCAGTCACAGAAAAGCATCTTACGGATGGCATGACAGTAAGAGAATTATGCAGTGCTGCCAT
AACCATGAGTGATAACACTGCGGCCAACTTACTTCTGACAACGATCGGAGGACCGAAGGAGCTAACCGCT
TTTTTGCACAACATGGGGGATCATGTAACTCGCCTTGATCGTTGGGAACCGGAGCTGAATGAAGCCATAC
CAAACGACGAGCGTGACACCACGATGCCTGTAGCAATGGCAACAACGTTGCGCAAACTATTAACTGGCGA
ACTACTTACTCTAGCTTCCCGGCAACAATTAATAGACTGGATGGAGGCGGATAAAGTTGCAGGACCACTT
CTGCGCTCGGCCCTTCCGGCTGGCTGGTTTATTGCTGATAAATCTGGAGCCGGTGAGCGTGGGTCTCGCG
GTATCATTGCAGCACTGGGGCCAGATGGTAAGCCCTCCCGTATCGTAGTTATCTACACGACGGGGAGTCA
GGCAACTATGGATGAACGAAATAGACAGATCGCTGAGATAGGTGCCTCACTGATTAAGCATTGGTAACTG
TCAGACCAAGTTTACTCATATATACTTTAGATTGATTTAAAACTTCATTTTTAATTTAAAAGGATCTAGG
TGAAGATCCTTTTTGATAATCTCATGACCAAAATCCCTTAACGTGAGTTTTCGTTCCACTGAGCGTCAGA
CCCCGTAGAAAAGATCAAAGGATCTTCTTGAGATCCTTTTTTTCTGCGCGTAATCTGCTGCTTGCAAACA
AAAAAACCACCGCTACCAGCGGTGGTTTGTTTGCCGGATCAAGAGCTACCAACTCTTTTTCCGAAGGTAA
CTGGCTTCAGCAGAGCGCAGATACCAAATACTGTTCTTCTAGTGTAGCCGTAGTTAGGCCACCACTTCAA
GAACTCTGTAGCACCGCCTACATACCTCGCTCTGCTAATCCTGTTACCAGTGGCTGCTGCCAGTGGCGAT
AAGTCGTGTCTTACCGGGTTGGACTCAAGACGATAGTTACCGGATAAGGCGCAGCGGTCGGGCTGAACGG
GGGGTTCGTGCACACAGCCCAGCTTGGAGCGAACGACCTACACCGAACTGAGATACCTACAGCGTGAGCT
ATGAGAAAGCGCCACGCTTCCCGAAGGGAGAAAGGCGGACAGGTATCCGGTAAGCGGCAGGGTCGGAACA
GGAGAGCGCACGAGGGAGCTTCCAGGGGGAAACGCCTGGTATCTTTATAGTCCTGTCGGGTTTCGCCACC
TCTGACTTGAGCGTCGATTTTTGTGATGCTCGTCAGGGGGGCGGAGCCTATGGAAAAACGCCAGCAACGC
GGCCTTTTTACGGTTCCTGGCCTTTTGCTGGCCTTTTGCTCACATGTTCTTTCCTGCGTTATCCCCTGAT
TCTGTGGATAACCGTATTACCGCCTTTGAGTGAGCTGATACCGCTCGCCGCAGCCGAACGACCGAGCGCA
GCGAGTCAGTGAGCGAG
Features (pLannotate 1.2.2; 27 found; start..end, strand, type, name):
     12..104     +  CDS            lacI (fragment): lac repressor; lacI; The lac repressor binds to the lac operator to inhibit transcription in E. coli. This inhibition can be relieved by adding lactose or isopropyl-β-D-thiogalactopyranoside (IPTG).
    117..138     +  protein_bind   CAP binding site: CAP binding activates transcription in the presence of cAMP. E. coli catabolite activator protein
    153..183     +  promoter       lac promoter: promoter for the E. coli lac operon
    191..207     +  protein_bind   lac operator: The lac repressor binds to the lac operator to inhibit transcription in E. coli. This inhibition can be relieved by adding lactose or isopropyl-β-D-thiogalactopyranoside (IPTG). lac repressor encoded by lacI
    252..270     +  promoter       T3 promoter: promoter for bacteriophage T3 RNA polymerase
    298..524     +  promoter       RSV promoter: Rous sarcoma virus enhancer/promoter
    525..705     +  LTR            5' LTR (truncated): truncated 5' long terminal repeat (LTR) from HIV-1
    752..877     +  misc_feature   HIV-1 Ψ: packaging signal of human immunodeficiency virus type 1
    861..1224    +  CDS            HIV-1 gag (fragment): gag protein from human immunodeficiency virus 1; gag
   1370..1603    +  misc_feature   RRE: The Rev response element (RRE) of HIV-1 allows for Rev-dependent mRNA export from the nucleus to the cytoplasm.
   1980..2006    +  CDS            Rev (fragment): human immunodeficiency virus 1 (HIV-1) Rev protein; rev; enhances nuclear export of unspliced and incompletely spliced viral mRNAs
   2010..2250    +  promoter       U6 promoter: RNA polymerase III promoter for human U6 snRNA
   2297..2364    +  misc_RNA       tracrRNA (fragment): trans-activating CRISPR RNA for the Streptococcus pyogenes CRISPR/Cas9 system
   2413..2530    +  misc_feature   cPPT/CTS: central polypurine tract and central termination sequence of HIV-1
   2599..2810    +  promoter       EF-1α core promoter: core promoter for human elongation factor EF-1α
   2836..3435    +  CDS            PuroR (fragment): puromycin N-acetyltransferase; pac from Streptomyces; confers resistance to puromycin
   3451..4039    +  misc_feature   WPRE: woodchuck hepatitis virus posttranscriptional regulatory element
   4090..4109    +  misc_feature   cPPT/CTS (fragment): central polypurine tract and central termination sequence of HIV-1
   4111..4344    +  LTR            3' LTR (ΔU3): self-inactivating 3' long terminal repeat (LTR) from HIV-1
   4422..4543    +  polyA_signal   SV40 poly(A) signal: SV40 polyadenylation signal
   4583..4718    +  rep_origin     SV40 ori: SV40 origin of replication
   4739..4757    -  promoter       T7 promoter: promoter for bacteriophage T7 RNA polymerase
   4765..4920    +  CDS            lacZα (fragment): LacZα fragment of β-galactosidase; lacZ fragment
   4925..5353    +  rep_origin     f1 ori (sequence partly withheld): f1 bacteriophage origin of replication; arrow indicates direction of (+) strand synthesis
   5406..5510    +  promoter       AmpR promoter: bla
   5511..6371    +  CDS            AmpR: β-lactamase; bla; confers resistance to ampicillin, carbenicillin, and related antibiotics
   6542..7130    +  rep_origin     ori: high-copy-number ColE1/pMB1/pBR322/pUC origin of replication
