[The description below was written by a language model from this plasmid's Addgene catalogue record and pLannotate feature annotations shown in this document.]
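Description:
CDCA3 B12.6 gRNA is a third-generation lentiviral CRISPR plasmid built on the pLenti-sgRNA backbone. It expresses a single guide RNA against human CDCA3 (guide designation B12.6, part of the pKMKO series). It is propagated in E. coli through a high-copy ColE1/pUC-type origin with ampicillin selection (AmpR), and it also carries an f1 origin and remnants of lac/lacZα cloning-vector sequence. The catalogue lists the empty backbone as 9,151 bp, whereas the sequenced plasmid is 7,301 nt. This would fit loss of a stuffer fragment when the guide oligos were ligated between the two BsmBI sites, which were destroyed in cloning, although the record does not say so explicitly.

The viral cassette starts with an RSV promoter fused to a truncated HIV-1 5' LTR, making genomic RNA transcription Tat-independent. This is followed by the Ψ packaging signal with a gag fragment, the RRE for Rev-dependent nuclear export, and a cPPT/CTS. It ends with a WPRE and a self-inactivating ΔU3 3' LTR, then an SV40 poly(A) signal and SV40 origin. Within this unit, a human U6 RNA polymerase III promoter drives the CDCA3 spacer joined to a Streptococcus pyogenes tracrRNA-derived scaffold. A separate EF-1α core promoter drives puromycin N-acetyltransferase for selection of transduced mammalian cells. No Cas9 is annotated, so the nuclease must be supplied separately, for instance from a Cas9-expressing cell line. The depositor notes that the listed guide sequence includes the 5' BsmBI overhang in addition to the spacer itself. The plasmid comes from a large-scale Cas9 knockout analysis of cell-cycle genes and was used to generate human knockout cell lines.
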