Addgene plasmid #90599: CDCA3 B12.6 gRNA
Purpose: 3rd generation lentiviral gRNA plasmid targeting human CDCA3
Depositing lab: Iain Cheeseman. Depositing organization: Whitehead Institute for Biomedical Research. Publication: Large-Scale Analysis of CRISPR/Cas9 Cell-Cycle Knockouts Reveals the Diversity of p53-Dependent Responses to Cell-Cycle Defects. McKinley KL, Cheeseman IM. Dev Cell. 2017 Feb 27;40(4):405-420.e2. doi: 10.1016/j.devcel.2017.01.012. Epub 2017 Feb 16. PubMed 28216383.
Backbone
  Vector backbone: pLenti-sgRNA
  Backbone manufacturer: Eric Lander & David Sabatini labs (Addgene plasmid #71409)
  Backbone size w/o insert (bp): 9151
  Vector type: Lentiviral, CRISPR
  Selectable markers: Puromycin
Growth in bacteria
  Bacterial resistance: Ampicillin, 100 μg/mL
  Growth temperature: 37°C
  Growth strain: NEB Stable
  Copy number: Unknown
Gene/Insert
  Gene/Insert name: CDCA3 (Guide Designation B12.6) (alt name: pKMKO series)
  gRNA/shRNA sequence: CACCGGAGGGTCTTAAACATGCCC
  Species: H. sapiens (human)
  Promoter: U6
  Cloning method: Restriction Enzyme; 5′ cloning site BsmBI (destroyed during cloning); 3′ cloning site BsmBI (destroyed during cloning)
  Sequencing primers: 5′ hU6-F (5'-GAGGGCCTATTTCCCATGATT-3'); 3′ EF1a-R (5'-CACGGCGACTACTGCACTTA-3')
Terms and licenses: Academic/Nonprofit Terms; Industry Terms: Not Available to Industry
Depositor comments: Please note that gRNA target sequence listed is not strictly the 20nt spacer sequence, but also contains the 5' BsmBI overhang. For more information about knockout human cell lines generated using this plasmid, please see http://cellcycleknockouts.wi.mit.edu/ .
How to cite: CDCA3 B12.6 gRNA was a gift from Iain Cheeseman (Addgene plasmid # 90599 ; http://n2t.net/addgene:90599 ; RRID:Addgene_90599)
